>Addgene plasmid #37005 | pcDNA3-SypHluorin 4x (S4x) | depositor full sequence | sequence record 46360 | pcDNA3-SypHluorin 4x (S4x) sequence 9528 bps
GACGGATCGGGAGATCTCCCGATCCCCTATGGTCGACTCTCAGTACAATCTGCTCTGATGCCGCATAGTT
AAGCCAGTATCTGCTCCCTGCTTGTGTGTTGGAGGTCGCTGAGTAGTGCGCGAGCAAAATTTAAGCTACA
ACAAGGCAAGGCTTGACCGACAATTGCATGAAGAATCTGCTTAGGGTTAGGCGTTTTGCGCTGCTTCGCG
ATGTACGGGCCAGATATACGCGTTGACATTGATTATTGACTAGTTATTAATAGTAATCAATTACGGGGTC
ATTAGTTCATAGCCCATATATGGAGTTCCGCGTTACATAACTTACGGTAAATGGCCCGCCTGGCTGACCG
CCCAACGACCCCCGCCCATTGACGTCAATAATGACGTATGTTCCCATAGTAACGCCAATAGGGACTTTCC
ATTGACGTCAATGGGTGGACTATTTACGGTAAACTGCCCACTTGGCAGTACATCAAGTGTATCATATGCC
AAGTACGCCCCCTATTGACGTCAATGACGGTAAATGGCCCGCCTGGCATTATGCCCAGTACATGACCTTA
TGGGACTTTCCTACTTGGCAGTACATCTACGTATTAGTCATCGCTATTACCATGGTGATGCGGTTTTGGC
AGTACATCAATGGGCGTGGATAGCGGTTTGACTCACGGGGATTTCCAAGTCTCCACCCCATTGACGTCAA
TGGGAGTTTGTTTTGGCACCAAAATCAACGGGACTTTCCAAAATGTCGTAACAACTCCGCCCCATTGACG
CAAATGGGCGGTAGGCGTGTACGGTGGGAGGTCTATATAAGCAGAGCTCTCTGGCTAACTAGAGAACCCA
CTGCTTACTGGCTTATCGAAATTAATACGACTCACTATAGGGAGACCCAAGCTGGCTAGCGTTTAAACGG
GCCCTCTAGACTCGAGCTCAAGCTTGCCACCATGGACGTGGTGAATCAGCTGGTGGCTGGGGGTCAGTTC
CGGGTGGTCAAGGAGCCCCTTGGCTTCGTGAAGGTGCTGCAGTGGGTCTTTGCCATCTTCGCCTTTGCTA
CGTGCGGCAGCTACACCGGAGAGCTTCGGCTGAGCGTGGAGTGTGCCAACAAGACGGAGAGTGCCCTCAA
CATCGAAGTCGAATTTGAGTACCCATTCAGGCTGCACCAAGTGTACTTTGATGCACCCTCCTGCGTTAAA
GGGGGCACTACCAAGATCTTCCTAGTTGGTGACTACTCCTCCTCGGGTGAATTCTTTGTCACCGTGGCTG
TGTTTGCCTTCCTCTACTCCATGGGGGCCCTGGCCACCTACATCTTCCTGCAGAACAAGTACCGAGAGAA
CAACAAAGGGCCAATGATGGACTTCCTGGCCACAGCAGTGTTCGCTTTCATGTGGCTAGTTAGCTCATCC
GCCTGGGCCAAAGGCCTGTCCGATGTGAAGATGGCCACTGACCCAGAGAACATTATCAAGGAGATGCCTA
TGTGCCGCCAGACAGATGGCCGCTCTAGAACTAGTGGATCCCCCATGGATCTAGCCACCATGGGAAGTAA
AGGAGAAGAACTTTTCACTGGAGTTGTCCCAATTCTTGTTGAATTAGATGGTGATGTTAATGGGCACAAA
TTTTCTGTCAGTGGAGAGGGTGAAGGTGATGCAACATACGGAAAACTTACCCTTAAATTTATTTGCACTA
CTGGAAAACTACCTGTTCCATGGCCAACACTTGTCACTACTTTCTCTTATGGTGTTCAATGCTTTTCAAG
ATACCCAGATCATATGAAACGGCATGACTTTTTCAAGAGTGCCATGCCCGAAGGTTATGTACAGGAAAGA
ACTATATTTTTCAAAGATGACGGGAACTACAAGACACGTGCTGAAGTCAAGTTTGAAGGTGATACCCTTG
TTAATAGAATCGAGTTAAAAGGTATTGATTTTAAAGAAGATGGAAACATTCTTGGACACAAATTGGAATA
CAACTATAACGATCACCAGGTGTACATCATGGCAGACAAACAAAAGAATGGAATCAAAGCTAACTTCAAA
ATTAGACACAACATTGAAGATGGAGGCGTTCAACTAGCAGACCATTATCAACAAAATACTCCAATTGGCG
ATGGGCCCGTCCTTTTACCAGACAACCATTACCTGTTTACAACTTCTACTCTTTCGAAAGATCCCAACGA
AAAGAGAGACCACATGGTCCTTCTTGAGTTTGTAACAGCTGCTGGGATTACACATGGCATGGATGAACTA
TACAAAACCGGTGGAGCTCGAATCTGCAGAATTCGCCCTTGGCTAGCCACCATGGGAAGTAAAGGAGAAG
AACTTTTCACTGGAGTTGTCCCAATTCTTGTTGAATTAGATGGTGATGTTAATGGGCACAAATTTTCTGT
CAGTGGAGAGGGTGAAGGTGATGCAACATACGGAAAACTTACCCTTAAATTTATTTGCACTACTGGAAAA
CTACCTGTTCCATGGCCAACACTTGTCACTACTTTCTCTTATGGTGTTCAATGCTTTTCAAGATACCCAG
ATCATATGAAACGGCATGACTTTTTCAAGAGTGCCATGCCCGAAGGTTATGTACAGGAAAGAACTATATT
TTTCAAAGATGACGGGAACTACAAGACACGTGCTGAAGTCAAGTTTGAAGGTGATACCCTTGTTAATAGA
ATCGAGTTAAAAGGTATTGATTTTAAAGAAGATGGAAACATTCTTGGACACAAATTGGAATACAACTATA
ACGATCACCAGGTGTACATCATGGCAGACAAACAAAAGAATGGAATCAAAGCTAACTTCAAAATTAGACA
CAACATTGAAGATGGAGGCGTTCAACTAGCAGACCATTATCAACAAAATACTCCAATTGGCGATGGGCCC
GTCCTTTTACCAGACAACCATTACCTGTTTACAACTTCTACTCTTTCGAAAGATCCCAACGAAAAGAGAG
ACCACATGGTCCTTCTTGAGTTTGTAACAGCTGCTGGGATTACACATGGCATGGATGAACTATACAAAAC
CGGTGGAGCTCGAGGGCTGCAGGAATTCGATATGGATCTAGCCACCATGGGAAGTAAAGGAGAAGAACTT
TTCACTGGAGTTGTCCCAATTCTTGTTGAATTAGATGGTGATGTTAATGGGCACAAATTTTCTGTCAGTG
GAGAGGGTGAAGGTGATGCAACATACGGAAAACTTACCCTTAAATTTATTTGCACTACTGGAAAACTACC
TGTTCCATGGCCAACACTTGTCACTACTTTCTCTTATGGTGTTCAATGCTTTTCAAGATACCCAGATCAT
ATGAAACGGCATGACTTTTTCAAGAGTGCCATGCCCGAAGGTTATGTACAGGAAAGAACTATATTTTTCA
AAGATGACGGGAACTACAAGACACGTGCTGAAGTCAAGTTTGAAGGTGATACCCTTGTTAATAGAATCGA
GTTAAAAGGTATTGATTTTAAAGAAGATGGAAACATTCTTGGACACAAATTGGAATACAACTATAACGAT
CACCAGGTGTACATCATGGCAGACAAACAAAAGAATGGAATCAAAGCTAACTTCAAAATTAGACACAACA
TTGAAGATGGAGGCGTTCAACTAGCAGACCATTATCAACAAAATACTCCAATTGGCGATGGGCCCGTCCT
TTTACCAGACAACCATTACCTGTTTACAACTTCTACTCTTTCGAAAGATCCCAACGAAAAGAGAGACCAC
ATGGTCCTTCTTGAGTTTGTAACAGCTGCTGGGATTACACATGGCATGGATGAACTATACAAAACCGGTG
GAGCTCGAATCTGCAGAATTCGCCCTTGGCTAGCCACCATGGGAAGTAAAGGAGAAGAACTTTTCACTGG
AGTTGTCCCAATTCTTGTTGAATTAGATGGTGATGTTAATGGGCACAAATTTTCTGTCAGTGGAGAGGGT
GAAGGTGATGCAACATACGGAAAACTTACCCTTAAATTTATTTGCACTACTGGAAAACTACCTGTTCCAT
GGCCAACACTTGTCACTACTTTCTCTTATGGTGTTCAATGCTTTTCAAGATACCCAGATCATATGAAACG
GCATGACTTTTTCAAGAGTGCCATGCCCGAAGGTTATGTACAGGAAAGAACTATATTTTTCAAAGATGAC
GGGAACTACAAGACACGTGCTGAAGTCAAGTTTGAAGGTGATACCCTTGTTAATAGAATCGAGTTAAAAG
GTATTGATTTTAAAGAAGATGGAAACATTCTTGGACACAAATTGGAATACAACTATAACGATCACCAGGT
GTACATCATGGCAGACAAACAAAAGAATGGAATCAAAGCTAACTTCAAAATTAGACACAACATTGAAGAT
GGAGGCGTTCAACTAGCAGACCATTATCAACAAAATACTCCAATTGGCGATGGGCCCGTCCTTTTACCAG
ACAACCATTACCTGTTTACAACTTCTACTCTTTCGAAAGATCCCAACGAAAAGAGAGACCACATGGTCCT
TCTTGAGTTTGTAACAGCTGCTGGGATTACACATGGCATGGATGAACTATACAAAACCGGTGGAGCTCGA
TCAAGCTTATCGATCACATGCAAGGAACTGAGGGACCCTGTGACTTCAGGACTCAACACCTCGGTGGTGT
TTGGCTTCCTGAACCTGGTGCTCTGGGTTGGCAACCTATGGTTCGTGTTCAAGGAGACAGGCTGGGCCGC
CCCATTCATGCGCGCACCTCCAGGCGCCCCAGAAAAGCAACCAGCTCCTGGCGATGCCTACGGCGATGCG
GGCTATGGGCAGGGCCCCGGAGGCTATGGGCCCCAGGACTCCTACGGGCCTCAGGGTGGTTATCAACCCG
ATTACGGGCAGCCAGCCAGCGGCGGTGGCGGTGGCTACGGGCCTCAGGGCGACTATGGGCAGCAAGGCTA
CGGCCAACAGGGTGCGCCCACCTCCTTCTCCAATCAGATGTCGGATCCGAAGCTTCGGTACCAAGCTGCC
TACCCTTACGATGTGCCCGATTACGCCTGATAGCTTACGTAGAACAAAAACTCATCTCAGAAGAGGATCT
GAATAGCGCCGTCGACCATCATCATCATCATCATTGAGTTTAAACGGTCTCCAGCTTAAGTTTAAACCGC
TGATCAGCCTCGACTGTGCCTTCTAGTTGCCAGCCATCTGTTGTTTGCCCCTCCCCCGTGCCTTCCTTGA
CCCTGGAAGGTGCCACTCCCACTGTCCTTTCCTAATAAAATGAGGAAATTGCATCGCATTGTCTGAGTAG
GTGTCATTCTATTCTGGGGGGTGGGGTGGGGCAGGACAGCAAGGGGGAGGATTGGGAAGACAATAGCAGG
CATGCTGGGGATGCGGTGGGCTCTATGGCTTCTGAGGCGGAAAGAACCAGCTGGGGCTCTAGGGGGTATC
CCC
[124 nt withheld, positions 5394-5517]
C
[32 nt withheld, positions 5519-5550]
CA
[57 nt withheld, positions 5553-5609]
A
[49 nt withheld, positions 5611-5659]
CCTTTGACGTTGGAGTCCACGTTCTTT
[37 nt withheld, positions 5687-5723]
ACCCTATCTCGGTCTATTCTTTTGATTTATAAGGGATTTTGGGGATTTCGGCCTATTGGTTAAAAAATGA
GCTGATTTAACAAAAATTTAACGCGAATTAATTCTGTGGAATGTGTGTCAGTTAGGGTGTGGAAAGTCCC
CAGGCTCCCCAGGCAGGCAGAAGTATGCAAAGCATGCATCTCAATTAGTCAGCAACCAGGTGTGGAAAGT
CCCCAGGCTCCCCAGCAGGCAGAAGTATGCAAAGCATGCATCTCAATTAGTCAGCAACCATAGTCCCGCC
CCTAACTCCGCCCATCCCGCCCCTAACTCCGCCCAGTTCCGCCCATTCTCCGCCCCATGGCTGACTAATT
TTTTTTATTTATGCAGAGGCCGAGGCCGCCTCTGCCTCTGAGCTATTCCAGAAGTAGTGAGGAGGCTTTT
TTGGAGGCCTAGGCTTTTGCAAAAAGCTCCCGGGAGCTTGTATATCCATTTTCGGATCTGATCAAGAGAC
AGGATGAGGATCGTTTCGCATGATTGAACAAGATGGATTGCACGCAGGTTCTCCGGCCGCTTGGGTGGAG
AGGCTATTCGGCTATGACTGGGCACAACAGACAATCGGCTGCTCTGATGCCGCCGTGTTCCGGCTGTCAG
CGCAGGGGCGCCCGGTTCTTTTTGTCAAGACCGACCTGTCCGGTGCCCTGAATGAACTGCAGGACGAGGC
AGCGCGGCTATCGTGGCTGGCCACGACGGGCGTTCCTTGCGCAGCTGTGCTCGACGTTGTCACTGAAGCG
GGAAGGGACTGGCTGCTATTGGGCGAAGTGCCGGGGCAGGATCTCCTGTCATCTCACCTTGCTCCTGCCG
AGAAAGTATCCATCATGGCTGATGCAATGCGGCGGCTGCATACGCTTGATCCGGCTACCTGCCCATTCGA
CCACCAAGCGAAACATCGCATCGAGCGAGCACGTACTCGGATGGAAGCCGGTCTTGTCGATCAGGATGAT
CTGGACGAAGAGCATCAGGGGCTCGCGCCAGCCGAACTGTTCGCCAGGCTCAAGGCGCGCATGCCCGACG
GCGAGGATCTCGTCGTGACCCATGGCGATGCCTGCTTGCCGAATATCATGGTGGAAAATGGCCGCTTTTC
TGGATTCATCGACTGTGGCCGGCTGGGTGTGGCGGACCGCTATCAGGACATAGCGTTGGCTACCCGTGAT
ATTGCTGAAGAGCTTGGCGGCGAATGGGCTGACCGCTTCCTCGTGCTTTACGGTATCGCCGCTCCCGATT
CGCAGCGCATCGCCTTCTATCGCCTTCTTGACGAGTTCTTCTGAGCGGGACTCTGGGGTTCGAAATGACC
GACCAAGCGACGCCCAACCTGCCATCACGAGATTTCGATTCCACCGCCGCCTTCTATGAAAGGTTGGGCT
TCGGAATCGTTTTCCGGGACGCCGGCTGGATGATCCTCCAGCGCGGGGATCTCATGCTGGAGTTCTTCGC
CCACCCCAACTTGTTTATTGCAGCTTATAATGGTTACAAATAAAGCAATAGCATCACAAATTTCACAAAT
AAAGCATTTTTTTCACTGCATTCTAGTTGTGGTTTGTCCAAACTCATCAATGTATCTTATCATGTCTGTA
TACCGTCGACCTCTAGCTAGAGCTTGGCGTAATCATGGTCATAGCTGTTTCCTGTGTGAAATTGTTATCC
GCTCACAATTCCACACAACATACGAGCCGGAAGCATAAAGTGTAAAGCCTGGGGTGCCTAATGAGTGAGC
TAACTCACATTAATTGCGTTGCGCTCACTGCCCGCTTTCCAGTCGGGAAACCTGTCGTGCCAGCTGCATT
AATGAATCGGCCAACGCGCGGGGAGAGGCGGTTTGCGTATTGGGCGCTCTTCCGCTTCCTCGCTCACTGA
CTCGCTGCGCTCGGTCGTTCGGCTGCGGCGAGCGGTATCAGCTCACTCAAAGGCGGTAATACGGTTATCC
ACAGAATCAGGGGATAACGCAGGAAAGAACATGTGAGCAAAAGGCCAGCAAAAGGCCAGGAACCGTAAAA
AGGCCGCGTTGCTGGCGTTTTTCCATAGGCTCCGCCCCCCTGACGAGCATCACAAAAATCGACGCTCAAG
TCAGAGGTGGCGAAACCCGACAGGACTATAAAGATACCAGGCGTTTCCCCCTGGAAGCTCCCTCGTGCGC
TCTCCTGTTCCGACCCTGCCGCTTACCGGATACCTGTCCGCCTTTCTCCCTTCGGGAAGCGTGGCGCTTT
CTCAATGCTCACGCTGTAGGTATCTCAGTTCGGTGTAGGTCGTTCGCTCCAAGCTGGGCTGTGTGCACGA
ACCCCCCGTTCAGCCCGACCGCTGCGCCTTATCCGGTAACTATCGTCTTGAGTCCAACCCGGTAAGACAC
GACTTATCGCCACTGGCAGCAGCCACTGGTAACAGGATTAGCAGAGCGAGGTATGTAGGCGGTGCTACAG
AGTTCTTGAAGTGGTGGCCTAACTACGGCTACACTAGAAGGACAGTATTTGGTATCTGCGCTCTGCTGAA
GCCAGTTACCTTCGGAAAAAGAGTTGGTAGCTCTTGATCCGGCAAACAAACCACCGCTGGTAGCGGTGGT
TTTTTTGTTTGCAAGCAGCAGATTACGCGCAGAAAAAAAGGATCTCAAGAAGATCCTTTGATCTTTTCTA
CGGGGTCTGACGCTCAGTGGAACGAAAACTCACGTTAAGGGATTTTGGTCATGAGATTATCAAAAAGGAT
CTTCACCTAGATCCTTTTAAATTAAAAATGAAGTTTTAAATCAATCTAAAGTATATATGAGTAAACTTGG
TCTGACAGTTACCAATGCTTAATCAGTGAGGCACCTATCTCAGCGATCTGTCTATTTCGTTCATCCATAG
TTGCCTGACTCCCCGTCGTGTAGATAACTACGATACGGGAGGGCTTACCATCTGGCCCCAGTGCTGCAAT
GATACCGCGAGACCCACGCTCACCGGCTCCAGATTTATCAGCAATAAACCAGCCAGCCGGAAGGGCCGAG
CGCAGAAGTGGTCCTGCAACTTTATCCGCCTCCATCCAGTCTATTAATTGTTGCCGGGAAGCTAGAGTAA
GTAGTTCGCCAGTTAATAGTTTGCGCAACGTTGTTGCCATTGCTACAGGCATCGTGGTGTCACGCTCGTC
GTTTGGTATGGCTTCATTCAGCTCCGGTTCCCAACGATCAAGGCGAGTTACATGATCCCCCATGTTGTGC
AAAAAAGCGGTTAGCTCCTTCGGTCCTCCGATCGTTGTCAGAAGTAAGTTGGCCGCAGTGTTATCACTCA
TGGTTATGGCAGCACTGCATAATTCTCTTACTGTCATGCCATCCGTAAGATGCTTTTCTGTGACTGGTGA
GTACTCAACCAAGTCATTCTGAGAATAGTGTATGCGGCGACCGAGTTGCTCTTGCCCGGCGTCAATACGG
GATAATACCGCGCCACATAGCAGAACTTTAAAAGTGCTCATCATTGGAAAACGTTCTTCGGGGCGAAAAC
TCTCAAGGATCTTACCGCTGTTGAGATCCAGTTCGATGTAACCCACTCGTGCACCCAACTGATCTTCAGC
ATCTTTTACTTTCACCAGCGTTTCTGGGTGAGCAAAAACAGGAAGGCAAAATGCCGCAAAAAAGGGAATA
AGGGCGACACGGAAATGTTGAATACTCATACTCTTCCTTTTTCAATATTATTGAAGCATTTATCAGGGTT
ATTGTCTCATGAGCGGATACATATTTGAATGTATTTAGAAAAATAAACAAATAGGGGTTCCGCGCACATT
TCCCCGAAAAGTGCCACCTGACGTC
Features (pLannotate 1.2.2; 28 found; start..end, strand, type, name):
     36..80      -  misc_feature   bom (fragment): basis of mobility region from pBR322
    235..614     +  enhancer       CMV enhancer: human cytomegalovirus immediate early enhancer
    615..818     +  promoter       CMV promoter: human cytomegalovirus (CMV) immediate early promoter
    814..847     +  LTR            5' LTR (truncated) (fragment): truncated 5' long terminal repeat (LTR) from HIV-1
    863..881     +  promoter       T7 promoter: promoter for bacteriophage T7 RNA polymerase
    927..1484    +  CDS            Syp (fragment): SYPH_MOUSE - Experimental evidence at protein level: Swiss-Prot protein existence level 1. Possibly involved in structural functions as organizing other membrane components or in targeting the vesicles to the plasma membrane (By similarity). Involved in the regulation of short-term and long-term synaptic plasticity. From Mus musculus (Mouse).
   1488..1514    +  misc_feature   MCS (fragment): pBluescript multiple cloning site
   1536..2246    +  CDS            ecliptic pHluorin: pH-sensitive mutant of green fluorescent protein (Miesenböck et al., 1998) responds to a drop in pH with a gradual loss (eclipsing) of excitation at 475 nm, accompanied by a reduction of excitation at 395 nm
   2298..3008    +  CDS            ecliptic pHluorin: pH-sensitive mutant of green fluorescent protein (Miesenböck et al., 1998) responds to a drop in pH with a gradual loss (eclipsing) of excitation at 475 nm, accompanied by a reduction of excitation at 395 nm
   3024..3043    +  misc_feature   MCS (fragment): pBluescript multiple cloning site
   3063..3773    +  CDS            ecliptic pHluorin: pH-sensitive mutant of green fluorescent protein (Miesenböck et al., 1998) responds to a drop in pH with a gradual loss (eclipsing) of excitation at 475 nm, accompanied by a reduction of excitation at 395 nm
   3825..4535    +  CDS            ecliptic pHluorin: pH-sensitive mutant of green fluorescent protein (Miesenböck et al., 1998) responds to a drop in pH with a gradual loss (eclipsing) of excitation at 475 nm, accompanied by a reduction of excitation at 395 nm
   4590..4739    +  CDS            SYPL1 (fragment): SYPL1_HUMAN - Also known as SYPL. Experimental evidence at protein level: Swiss-Prot protein existence level 1. From Homo sapiens (Human).
   5057..5074    +  CDS            capTEV™ (fragment): composite tag for in vivo biotinylation, TEV protease cleavage, and 6xHis tagging
   5124..5348    +  polyA_signal   bGH poly(A) signal: bovine growth hormone polyadenylation signal
   5352..5373    +  promoter       SV40 promoter (fragment): SV40 enhancer and early promoter
   5394..5822    +  rep_origin     f1 ori (sequence partly withheld): f1 bacteriophage origin of replication; arrow indicates direction of (+) strand synthesis
   5836..6166    +  promoter       SV40 promoter: SV40 enhancer and early promoter
   6233..7024    +  CDS            neo: KKA2_KLEPN - Also known as kan, nptII. Experimental evidence at protein level: Swiss-Prot protein existence level 1. Resistance to kanamycin, neomycin, paromomycin, ribostamycin, butirosin and gentamicin B. From Klebsiella pneumoniae.
   7048..7206    +  CDS            ble (fragment): BLE_KLEPN - Experimental evidence at protein level: Swiss-Prot protein existence level 1. Binding protein with a strong affinity to the bleomycin family of antibiotics. Binds to CL990; an antimitotic-antibiotic compound. From Klebsiella pneumoniae.
   7201..7322    +  polyA_signal   SV40 poly(A) signal: SV40 polyadenylation signal
   7395..7411    -  protein_bind   lac operator: The lac repressor binds to the lac operator to inhibit transcription in E. coli. This inhibition can be relieved by adding lactose or isopropyl-β-D-thiogalactopyranoside (IPTG). lac repressor encoded by lacI
   7419..7449    -  promoter       lac promoter: promoter for the E. coli lac operon
   7464..7485    -  protein_bind   CAP binding site: CAP binding activates transcription in the presence of cAMP. E. coli catabolite activator protein
   7498..7590    -  CDS            lacI (fragment): lac repressor; lacI; The lac repressor binds to the lac operator to inhibit transcription in E. coli. This inhibition can be relieved by adding lactose or isopropyl-β-D-thiogalactopyranoside (IPTG).
   7773..8361    -  rep_origin     ori: high-copy-number ColE1/pMB1/pBR322/pUC origin of replication
   8532..9392    -  CDS            AmpR: β-lactamase; bla; confers resistance to ampicillin, carbenicillin, and related antibiotics
   9393..9497    -  promoter       AmpR promoter: bla
