[The description below was written by a language model from this plasmid's Addgene catalogue record and pLannotate feature annotations shown in this document.]
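Description:
pcDNA3-SypHluorin 4x (S4x) is a 9.5 kb mammalian expression plasmid built on the Invitrogen pcDNA3 backbone. It is maintained in E. coli at high copy through a ColE1/pUC-type origin with ampicillin selection (AmpR under its own bla promoter), and it also carries an f1 origin. For selection in mammalian cells, an SV40 early promoter drives the neomycin phosphotransferase gene, terminated by an SV40 poly(A) signal, allowing G418 selection of stable transfectants.

The payload is rat synaptophysin (Syp) carrying four tandem copies of the pH-sensitive GFP variant pHluorin inserted between residues 184 and 185. The insert was cloned between XhoI and BamHI sites. Expression is driven by the CMV immediate-early enhancer and promoter and terminated by the bovine growth hormone polyadenylation signal; a T7 promoter lies just upstream of the coding region. The feature table matches this layout: an N-terminal synaptophysin fragment, four pHluorin coding units (matched by the annotation tool to ecliptic pHluorin) separated by short linker or polylinker remnants, and then a downstream segment annotated by homology as a synaptophysin-like fragment, which presumably represents the remaining C-terminal part of synaptophysin. The catalogue lists a C-terminal HA tag supplied by the backbone, although the automated annotation does not mark it. Small hits such as the HIV LTR, capTEV, ble and lacI fragments appear to be short partial matches rather than functional elements.

pHluorin fluorescence is quenched at acidic pH and rises at neutral pH. A synaptic vesicle protein carrying it therefore reports exocytosis, and then endocytosis with reacidification, as fluorescence changes. Four copies per molecule would be expected to give a brighter signal, consistent with the associated study's single-vesicle imaging of synaptic vesicle retrieval.
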