Addgene plasmid #37005: pcDNA3-SypHluorin 4x (S4x)
Depositing lab: Stephen Heinemann & Yongling Zhu. Depositing organization: Salk Institute for Biological Studies. Publication: Two pathways of synaptic vesicle retrieval revealed by single-vesicle imaging. Zhu Y, Xu J, Heinemann SF. Neuron. 2009 Feb 12;61(3):397-411. 10.1016/j.neuron.2008.12.024 PubMed 19217377.
Backbone
  Vector backbone: pcDNA3
  Backbone manufacturer: Invitrogen
  Vector type: Mammalian Expression
  Selectable markers: Neomycin (select with G418)
Growth in bacteria
  Bacterial resistance: Ampicillin, 100 μg/mL
  Growth temperature: 37°C
  Growth strain: DH5alpha
  Copy number: High Copy
Gene/Insert
  Gene/Insert name: SypHluorin 4x
  Species: R. norvegicus (rat)
  Mutation: Four copies of pHluorin inserted at site 184-185
  Entrez Gene: Syp (a.k.a. Syp1)
  Promoter: CMV
  Tag / fusion protein: HA (C terminal on backbone)
  Cloning method: Restriction Enzyme; 5′ cloning site XhoI (not destroyed); 3′ cloning site BamHI (not destroyed)
  Sequencing primers: 5′ CMV fwd; 3′ BGH-rev
Terms and licenses: Academic/Nonprofit Terms; Industry Terms: Not Available to Industry
How to cite: pcDNA3-SypHluorin 4x (S4x) was a gift from Stephen Heinemann & Yongling Zhu (Addgene plasmid # 37005 ; http://n2t.net/addgene:37005 ; RRID:Addgene_37005)
