>Addgene plasmid #37005 | pcDNA3-SypHluorin 4x (S4x) | addgene partial sequence | sequence record 47819 | BGH-rev 5'-TAGAAGGCACAGTCGAGG-3'
TAGGCAGCTTGGTACCGAAGCTTCGGATCCGACATCTGATTGGAGAAGGAGGTGGGCGCACCCTGTTGGC
CGTAGCCTTGCTGCCCATAGTCGCCCTGAGGCCCGTAGCCACCGCCACCGCCGCTGGCTGGCTGCCCGTA
ATCGGGTTGATAACCACCCTGAGGCCCGTAGGAGTCCTGGGGCCCATAGCCTCCGGGGCCCTGCCCATAG
CCCGCATCGCCGTAGGCATCGCCAGGAGCTGGTTGCTTTTCTGGGGCGCCTGGAGGTGCGCGCATGAATG
GGGCGGCCCAGCCTGTCTCCTTGAACACGAACCATAGGTTGCCAACCCAGAGCACCAGGTTCAGGAAGCC
AAACACCACCGAGGTGTTGAGTCCTGAAGTCACAGGGTCCCTCAGTTCCTTGCATGTGATCGATAAGCTT
GATCGAGCTCCACCGGTTTTGTATAGTTCATCCATGCCATGTGTAATCCCAGCAGCTGTTACAAACTCAA
GAAGGACCATGTGGTCTCTCTTTTCGTTGGGATCTTTCGAAAGAGTAGAAGTTGTAAACAGGTAATGGTT
GTCTGGTAAAAGGACGGGCCCATCGCCAATTGGAGTATTTTGTTGATAATGGTCTGCTAGTTGAACGCCT
CCATCTTCAATGTTGTGTCTAATTTTGAAGTTAGCTTTGATTCCATTCTTTTGTTTGTCTGCCATGATGT
ACACCTGGTGATCGTTATA
