>Addgene plasmid #37005 | pcDNA3-SypHluorin 4x (S4x) | addgene partial sequence | sequence record 47825 | CMV-F 5'-CGCAAATGGGCGGTAGGCGTG-3'
CTCTGGCTAACTAGAGAACCCACTGCTTACTGGCTTATCGAAATTAATACGACTCACTATAGGGAGACCC
AAGCTGGCTAGCGTTTAAACGGGCCCTCTAGACTCGAGCTCAAGCTTGCCACCATGGACGTGGTGAATCA
GCTGGTGGCTGGGGGTCAGTTCCGGGTGGTCAAGGAGCCCCTTGGCTTCGTGAAGGTGCTGCAGTGGGTC
TTTGCCATCTTCGCCTTTGCTACGTGCGGCAGCTACACCGGAGAGCTTCGGCTGAGCGTGGAGTGTGCCA
ACAAGACGGAGAGTGCCCTCAACATCGAAGTCGAATTTGAGTACCCATTCAGGCTGCACCAAGTGTACTT
TGATGCACCCTCCTGCGTTAAAGGGGGCACTACCAAGATCTTCCTAGTTGGTGACTACTCCTCCTCGGCT
GAATTCTTTGTCACCGTGGCTGTGTTTGCCTTCCTCTACTCCATGGGGGCCCTGGCCACCTACATCTTCC
TGCAGAACAAGTACCGAGAGAACAACAAAGGGCCAATGATGGACTTCCTGGCCACAGCAGTGTTCGCTTT
CATGTGGCTAGTTAGCTCATCCGCCTGGGCCAAAGGCCTGTCCGATGTGAAGATGGCCACTGACCCAGAG
AACATTATCAAGGAGATGCCTATGTGCCGCCAGACAGATGGCCGCTCTAGAACTAGTGGATCCCCCATGG
ATCTAGCCACCATGGGAAGTAAAGGAGAAGAACTTTTCACTGGAGTTGTCCCAATTCTTGTTGAATTAGA
TGGTGATGTTAATGGGCACAAATTTTCTGTCAGTGGAGAGGGTGAAGGTGATGCAACAT
