>Addgene plasmid #37005 | pcDNA3-SypHluorin 4x (S4x) | addgene partial sequence | sequence record 49304 | BGH-Rev 5'-TAGAAGGCACAGTCGAGG-3'
TTAACTCAATGATGATGATGATGATGGTCGACGGCGCTATTCAGATCCTCTTCTGAGATGAGTTTTTGTT
CTACGTAAGCTATCAGGCGTAATCGGGCACATCGTAAGGGTAGGCAGCTTGGTACCGAAGCTTCGGATCC
GACATCTGATTGGAGAAGGAGGTGGGCGCACCCTGTTGGCCGTAGCCTTGCTGCCCATAGTCGCCCTGAG
GCCCGTAGCCACCGCCACCGCCGCTGGCTGGCTGCCCGTAATCGGGTTGATAACCACCCTGAGGCCCGTA
GGAGTCCTGGGGCCCATAGCCTCCGGGGCCCTGCCCATAGCCCGCATCGCCGTAGGCATCGCCAGGAGCT
GGTTGCTTTTCTGGGGCGCCTGGAGGTGCGCGCATGAATGGGGCGGCCCAGCCTGTCTCCTTGAACACGA
ACCATAGGTTGCCAACCCAGAGCACCAGGTTCAGGAAGCCAAACACCACCGAGGTGTTGAGTCCTGAAGT
CACAGGGTCCCTCAGTTCCTTGCATGTGATCGATAAGCTTGATCGAGCTCCACCGGTTTTGTATAGTTCA
TCCATGCCATGTGTAATCCCAGCAGCTGTTACAAACTCAAGAAGGACCATGTGGTCTCTCTTTTCGTTGG
GATCTTTCGAAAGAGTAGAAGTTGTAAACAGGTAATGGTTGTCTGGTAAAAGGACGGGCCCATCGCCAAT
TGGAGTATTTTGTTGATAATGGTCTGCTAGTTGAACGCCTCCATCTTCAATGTTGTGTCTAATTTTGAAG
TTAGCTTTGATTCCATTCTTTTGTTTGTCTGCCATGATGTACACCTGGTGATCGTTATAGTTGTATTCCA
ATTTGTGTCCAAGA
