>Addgene plasmid #37005 | pcDNA3-SypHluorin 4x (S4x) | addgene partial sequence | sequence record 49305 | pBluescriptSK
GACTTTTCACTGGAGTTGTCCCAATTCTTGTTGAATTAGATGGTGATGTTAATGGGCACAAATTTTCTGT
CAGTGGAGAGGGTGAAGGTGATGCAACATACGGAAAACTTACCCTTAAATTTATTTGCACTACTGGAAAA
CTACCTGTTCCTTGGCCAACACTTGTCACTACTTTAACTTATGGTGTTCAATGCTTTTCAAGATACCCAG
ATCATATGAAACGGCATGACTTTTTCAAGAGTGCCATGCCCGAAGGTTATGTACAGGAAAGAACTATATT
TTTCAAAGATGACGGGAACTACAAGACACGTGCTGAAGTCAAGTTTGAAGGTGATACCCTTGTTAATAGA
ATCGAGTTAAAAGGTATTGATTTTAAAGAAGATGGAAACATTCTTGGACACAAATTGGAATACAACTATA
ACGATCACCAGGTGTACATCATGGCAGACAAACAAAAGAATGGAATCAAAGCTAACTTCAAAATTAGACA
CAACATTGAAGATGGAGGCGTTCAACTAGCAGACCATTATCAACAAAATACTCCAATTGGCGATGGGCCC
GTCCTTTTACCAGACAACCATTACCTGTTTACAACTTCTACTCTTTCGAAAGATCCCAACGAAAAGAGAG
ACCACATGGTCCTTCTTGAGTTTGTAACAGCTGCTGGGATTACACATGGCATGGATGAACTATACAAAAC
CGGTGGAGCTCGAATCTGCAGAATTCGCCCTTGGCTAGCCACCATGGGANGTAAAGGAGAAGAACTTTTC
ACTGGAGTTGTCCCAATTCTTGTTGAATTAGATGGTGATGTTAATGGGCACAAATTTTCTGTCAGTGGAG
AGGGTGAAGGTGATGCAACTTACGG
